Addgene plasmid #177104: YIplac211-iGFP-DRS2
Purpose: Expresses iGFP-Drs2 in yeast cells
Depositing lab: Benjamin Glick. Depositing organization: University of Chicago. Publication: Clathrin adaptors mediate two sequential pathways of intra-Golgi recycling. Casler JC, Johnson N, Krahn AH, Pantazopoulou A, Day KJ, Glick BS. J Cell Biol. 2022 Jan 3;221(1). pii: 212747. doi: 10.1083/jcb.202103199. Epub 2021 Nov 5. PubMed 34739034.
Backbone
  Vector backbone: YIplac211
  Vector type: Yeast Expression
Growth in bacteria
  Bacterial resistance: Ampicillin, 100 μg/mL
  Growth temperature: 37°C
  Growth strain: DH5alpha
  Copy number: High Copy
Gene/Insert
  Gene/Insert name: DRS2
  Species: S. cerevisiae (budding yeast)
  Entrez Gene: DRS2 (a.k.a. YAL026C, FUN38, SWA3)
  Cloning method: Gibson Cloning
Terms and licenses: Academic/Nonprofit Terms; Industry Terms: Not Available to Industry
Depositor comments: Please note: Plasmid contains a V1008A mutation in DRS2. This mutation is not known to affect plasmid function.
How to cite: YIplac211-iGFP-DRS2 was a gift from Benjamin Glick (Addgene plasmid # 177104 ; http://n2t.net/addgene:177104 ; RRID:Addgene_177104)
