[The description below was written by a language model from this plasmid's Addgene catalogue record and pLannotate feature annotations shown in this document.]
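Description:
YIplac211-iGFP-DRS2 is a yeast integrating plasmid built on the YIplac211 backbone for expressing a GFP-tagged form of the Saccharomyces cerevisiae protein Drs2 in budding yeast. The annotated sequence contains no yeast replication origin or centromere, consistent with an integrative vector that must recombine into the genome to be stably maintained. Yeast transformants are selected through the URA3 marker, driven by its own promoter, which complements uracil auxotrophy and can be counterselected with 5-fluoroorotic acid. In E. coli the plasmid is propagated at high copy from a ColE1/pUC-type origin and selected with ampicillin through the bla gene. Remnants of the pUC-derived cloning region (lac promoter and operator, CAP site, fragments of lacI, lacZα and the multiple cloning site, plus bom and rop fragments) flank the insert and have no role in yeast expression.

The payload, assembled by Gibson cloning, consists of a GFP coding sequence, annotated as matching the S65T variant and called iGFP by the depositor, placed on the same strand a short distance upstream of the full DRS2 open reading frame. This arrangement indicates an N-terminal fluorescent fusion joined by a short linker. DRS2 (also known as FUN38 or SWA3) encodes a P-type ATPase that couples ATP hydrolysis to phospholipid transport. Roughly 600 unannotated bases lie between the cloning-site remnant and GFP, and the promoter driving the fusion is not stated in the record. The depositor notes a V1008A substitution in DRS2 that is not known to affect function. The associated work concerns clathrin adaptor-dependent recycling within the Golgi, so the construct presumably serves to visualise Drs2 localisation in living yeast cells by fluorescence microscopy.
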