Features (pLannotate 1.2.2; 15 found; start..end, strand, type, name):
      1..93      +  CDS            lacI (fragment): lac repressor; lacI; The lac repressor binds to the lac operator to inhibit transcription in E. coli. This inhibition can be relieved by adding lactose or isopropyl-β-D-thiogalactopyranoside (IPTG).
    106..127     +  protein_bind   CAP binding site: CAP binding activates transcription in the presence of cAMP. E. coli catabolite activator protein
    142..172     +  promoter       lac promoter: promoter for the E. coli lac operon
    180..196     +  protein_bind   lac operator: The lac repressor binds to the lac operator to inhibit transcription in E. coli. This inhibition can be relieved by adding lactose or isopropyl-β-D-thiogalactopyranoside (IPTG). lac repressor encoded by lacI
    233..261     -  misc_feature   MCS (fragment): pUC18/19 multiple cloning site
    880..1575    +  CDS            GFP (S65T): GFP (S65T) is a basic (constitutively fluorescent) green fluorescent protein published in 1995, derived from Aequorea victoria.
   1627..5685    +  CDS            DRS2: ATC3_YEAST - Experimental evidence at protein level: Swiss-Prot protein existence level 1. This magnesium-dependent enzyme catalyzes the hydrolysis of ATP coupled with the transport of phospholipids (Potential). Seems to be involved in ribosome assembly. From Saccharomyces cerevisiae (strain ATCC 204508 / S288c) (Baker's yeast).
   5902..6059    +  CDS            lacZα (fragment): LacZα fragment of β-galactosidase; lacZ fragment
   6065..6164    -  misc_feature   bom (fragment): basis of mobility region from pBR322
   6266..6301    -  CDS            rop (fragment): Rop protein, which maintains plasmids at low copy number; rop
   6390..7193    -  CDS            URA3: orotidine-5'-phosphate decarboxylase, required for uracil biosynthesis; S. cerevisiae URA3; yeast auxotrophic marker, counterselectable with 5-fluoroorotic acid (5-FOA)
   7194..7409    -  promoter       URA3 promoter: S. cerevisiae URA3
   7502..7606    +  promoter       AmpR promoter: bla
   7607..8467    +  CDS            AmpR: β-lactamase; bla; confers resistance to ampicillin, carbenicillin, and related antibiotics
   8638..9226    +  rep_origin     ori: high-copy-number ColE1/pMB1/pBR322/pUC origin of replication
>Addgene plasmid #177104 | YIplac211-iGFP-DRS2 | addgene full sequence | sequence record 348213 | Addgene NGS Result
GCGCCCAATACGCAAACCGCCTCTCCCCGCGCGTTGGCCGATTCATTAATGCAGCTGGCACGACAGGTTT
CCCGACTGGAAAGCGGGCAGTGAGCGCAACGCAATTAATGTGAGTTAGCTCACTCATTAGGCACCCCAGG
CTTTACACTTTATGCTTCCGGCTCGTATGTTGTGTGGAATTGTGAGCGGATAACAATTTCACACAGGAAA
CAGCTATGACCATGATTACGCCAAGCTTGCATGCCTGCAGGTCGACTCTAGTGCCAAAACTAAACGTCCT
AAAGTCGAAATCGAATACGAGGAGGAACACGAAGTTCAAAATGCTGAGCAAGAAGTGGCACAATAAGCTC
ACGCACTATACTACGCAACATTACATGATTTCAGTTTCTATTATTGAATGAACAGGATTTTTCCACGTGG
ATTGGGCAGCGCACTGTACCATAATAACAACCAGTTATAAAATATTTCAATTCTTTTACATATATAAAAA
TACATAAAGACTATTATTTTTGTAAGATGGCCCATTCTGTAACACTTAAATTTCTTATCAAAAAAAAAAA
AAATAATACCTTTAGTAGCTGTTGGGCTAATAACATTGCAAATTAGAAGCTTACTATTAGAAGCTTACTA
TTACGGGATTATTGAGGTAAAGGTTATTTGAAGCGTAAATCACTGAAATCTTCCTGATCACGTGATTGGC
TTTTTTTGCCAGAAAACCCAAATCTGTTTAATGCCACTAAGTTGAAGAAACATATAATCAACAATTGTTG
GCAATTCTAAGGGGAATAGTGCAACAAGAAGCCAGTAACGCCAAATAGAGGTTAGCGCCAAGCAATAATT
TACTGGTAGGTTCTTTCATTCCCTGATTTTACCATGAATATGGATAGCACTGAGAGCCTTTTCACTGGAG
TTGTCCCAATTCTTGTTGAATTAGATGGTGATGTTAATGGGCACAAATTTTCTGTCAGTGGAGAGGGTGA
AGGTGATGCAACATACGGAAAACTTACCCTTAAATTTATTTGCACTACTGGAAAACTACCTGTTCCTTGG
CCAACACTTGTCACTACTTTCACTTATGGTGTTCAGTGCTTTTCAAGATACCCGGATCATATGAAACGGC
ATGACTTTTTCAAGAGTGCCATGCCCGAAGGTTATGTACAGGAAAGAACTATATTTTTCAAAGATGACGG
GAACTACAAGACACGTGCTGAAGTCAAGTTTGAAGGTGATACCCTTGTTAATAGAATCGAGTTAAAAGGT
ATTGATTTTAAAGAAGATGGAAACATTCTTGGGCACAAATTGGAATACAACTATAACTCACACAATGTAT
ACATCATGGCAGACAAACAAAAGAATGGAATCAAAGCTAACTTCAAAATTAGACACAACATTGAAGATGG
AAGCGTTCAACTAGCAGACCATTATCAACAAAATACTCCAATTGGCGATGGCCCTGTCCTTTTACCAGAC
AACCATTACCTGTCCACACAATCTGCCCTTTCGAAAGATCCCAACGAAAAGAGAGACCACATGGTCCTTA
AAGAGTTTGTAACAGCTGCTGGGATTACACATGGCAGCTCCGGCTCCAGCGGGTCCGGAAGTGGTAGCTC
AGGGTCTAGTGGATCCGACGACAGAGAAACCCCCCCAAAGAGGAAACCTGGGGAGGACGACACGCTTTTC
GATATTGACTTCTTAGACGACACGACTTCTCATTCTGGATCCCGTTCAAAGGTCACCAACTCACATGCGA
ACGCGAATTATATACCACCAAGTCATGTACTTCCCGAAGAGACTATCGACTTAGACGCTGATGATGATAA
CATTGAAAATGATGTCCATGAAAATCTATTTATGAGCAATAACCATGACGACCAAACGTCTTGGAATGCC
AATAGATTCGACTCAGATGCATATCAACCACAATCCCTACGAGCAGTCAAGCCTCCCGGTTTATTTGCTA
GGTTTGGTAATGGTCTCAAAAATGCCTTTACGTTCAAACGGAAGAAAGGGCCCGAAAGTTTCGAAATGAA
TCATTACAATGCGGTGACTAATAACGAATTAGACGATAATTATCTAGACTCGAGGAATAAGTTCAACATT
AAAATTCTTTTCAACCGGTACATTTTAAGAAAGAACGTTGGCGACGCAGAGGGCAATGGTGAACCAAGAG
TCATCCACATCAACGATTCTCTCGCTAATTCCTCCTTCGGTTATAGTGACAACCATATATCTACCACCAA
GTATAATTTTGCGACCTTTCTGCCTAAATTTTTGTTCCAAGAATTTTCCAAATACGCTAATCTGTTTTTT
TTATGTACATCTGCCATTCAACAGGTGCCTCACGTCTCGCCAACTAATAGATACACCACAATTGGTACTT
TATTAGTGGTTTTGATTGTTTCTGCCATGAAGGAATGTATCGAAGATATCAAGAGAGCTAATTCTGATAA
AGAATTAAATAATTCGACAGCAGAAATATTTTCAGAAGCACATGATGACTTTGTTGAGAAACGATGGATT
GATATTCGTGTAGGTGACATAATTAGAGTAAAATCAGAGGAACCTATTCCTGCTGATACCATAATTTTGT
CATCTTCGGAACCGGAGGGTCTTTGCTACATTGAAACTGCCAACTTGGATGGTGAAACAAATTTGAAAAT
CAAACAGTCGAGAGTAGAAACTGCCAAATTTATAGACGTTAAAACTTTGAAGAACATGAACGGAAAAGTT
GTTTCCGAACAGCCGAACTCTAGCTTGTATACTTATGAAGGTACAATGACTTTAAATGATCGTCAAATAC
CGTTATCTCCTGACCAAATGATTTTAAGAGGTGCAACTTTAAGAAATACTGCATGGATATTTGGTTTAGT
TATCTTCACTGGTCATGAAACTAAGTTATTGCGTAATGCTACTGCAACCCCAATTAAAAGAACCGCGGTT
GAGAAAATTATCAACAGACAGATTATTGCATTGTTCACAGTTTTAATCGTGCTAATTTTAATTTCTTCAA
TTGGTAATGTTATTATGTCTACTGCAGATGCCAAACATTTATCGTACCTTTACCTGGAGGGTACCAACAA
GGCTGGCTTATTCTTCAAAGACTTTTTAACATTTTGGATTCTATTTTCGAATCTAGTTCCTATTTCTCTA
TTTGTCACCGTTGAATTAATCAAATATTATCAGGCTTTTATGATAGGTTCAGATCTAGATTTGTACTACG
AAAAAACTGATACCCCAACTGTGGTTCGTACATCCTCTTTGGTTGAAGAACTTGGTCAAATAGAATATAT
ATTCAGTGACAAGACAGGAACTTTAACAAGAAATATTATGGAATTTAAATCCTGCTCTATTGCAGGCCAT
TGCTATATTGATAAAATACCTGAAGATAAAACGGCCACTGTTGAAGATGGGATTGAAGTTGGTTATAGAA
AATTTGACGATTTGAAGAAAAAGTTAAATGATCCCTCTGATGAGGATTCACCTATTATCAATGACTTCTT
AACATTACTGGCTACCTGTCATACTGTCATTCCAGAATTTCAAAGCGATGGATCTATTAAATATCAAGCA
GCCTCTCCAGATGAAGGTGCCCTCGTTCAAGGTGGTGCAGATTTAGGGTATAAGTTTATCATCCGTAAAC
CAAACTCTGTAACTGTTTTATTGGAGGAAACTGGCGAGGAAAAAGAGTATCAACTACTTAACATTTGTGA
ATTTAATTCCACCAGGAAGAGAATGAGCGCTATATTTAGATTTCCGGATGGTTCGATAAAGTTATTCTGT
AAAGGTGCTGATACTGTCATTCTGGAAAGATTGGATGATGAAGCTAATCAATATGTAGAAGCTACAATGA
GACATTTAGAAGATTATGCATCTGAGGGTTTGCGGACGTTGTGTTTGGCGATGAGAGATATCTCTGAAGG
AGAATATGAAGAATGGAATAGCATTTATAATGAGGCTGCCACAACATTAGATAACAGAGCCGAGAAGCTA
GACGAAGCCGCAAATCTAATCGAGAAAAATCTAATATTAATTGGTGCAACTGCTATTGAAGATAAGTTAC
AGGACGGTGTTCCAGAAACTATCCACACATTACAAGAAGCGGGTATTAAAATTTGGGTTTTAACTGGTGA
CAGACAGGAAACTGCTATTAACATTGGTATGAGTTGCCGTTTATTGAGTGAAGACATGAATTTGTTGATC
ATCAACGAGGAAACCAGAGATGATACTGAGAGAAATTTGTTAGAGAAGATTAACGCTCTAAACGAGCATC
AATTGTCAACACATGATATGAATACCTTAGCGCTCGTCATTGATGGGAAGTCATTAGGCTTTGCCTTGGA
ACCAGAATTAGAAGATTATTTGCTAACTGTGGCGAAGCTTTGTAAAGCGGTTATATGTTGCCGTGTATCT
CCACTACAGAAAGCCTTGGTTGTTAAAATGGTAAAAAGAAAGTCGTCTTCACTACTGCTAGCCATTGGCG
ATGGTGCCAACGATGTTAGTATGATACAGGCAGCTCATGTTGGTGTCGGTATTAGTGGTATGGAAGGTAT
GCAAGCGGCTCGTTCAGCTGATATAGCTGTTGGCCAATTTAAATTTTTAAAAAAACTATTACTTGTCCAT
GGCTCCTGGTCTTATCAAAGAATTTCTGCCGCAATTTTGTACTCTTTTTACAAGAATACAGCATTATACA
TGACGCAGTTTTGGTACGTTTTTGCCAATGCCTTTTCAGGTCAATCCATTATGGAATCATGGACAATGAG
TTTCTACAACTTATTCTTCACTGTTTGGCCCCCTTTTGTCATTGGTGTATTTGATCAATTTGTTAGTAGT
AGATTACTTGAGCGGTACCCACAATTGTACAAATTAGGACAGAAGGGTCAATTTTTCTCTGTTTACATCT
TCTGGGGATGGATTATTAATGGCTTTTTCCATTCTGCAATAGTATTTATTGGCACCATATTGATTTACAG
ATATGGGTTTGCCTTAAATATGCACGGCGAACTAGCTGATCATTGGTCTTGGGGTGTAACTGTCTACACT
ACAAGTGTCATTATTGTTTTGGGAAAGGCTGCTTTGGTAACTAATCAATGGACGAAATTCACCTTAATTG
CCATTCCTGGTTCCCTCTTATTTTGGTTAATATTCTTCCCAATTTATGCTTCTATATTTCCTCATGCTAA
CATCTCAAGAGAGTATTATGGTGTGGTTAAACACACGTATGGATCCGGTGTATTTTGGTTAACTTTGATC
GTTTTACCAATTTTTGCACTGGTAAGAGATTTTCTATGGAAGTACTATAAAAGAATGTATGAACCAGAAA
CGTATCATGTTATTCAAGAAATGCAGAAATACAATATCAGCGACTCTAGGCCGCACGTTCAGCAATTTCA
AAATGCCATCAGGAAGGTGAGGCAAGTGCAAAGAATGAAAAAACAAAGAGGATTTGCCTTTTCACAGGCT
GAAGAGGGTGGGCAAGAAAAAATTGTCAGAATGTATGATACTACTCAAAAGAGAGGTAAGTACGGTGAAT
TACAAGATGCTTCGGCGAACCCCTTTAATGACAATAATGGACTGGGAAGTAACGACTTTGAAAGTGCAGA
ACCGTTCATTGAAAATCCATTTGCTGATGGTAATCAAAATTCAAATAGATTCAGTTCTTCGAGAGATGAT
ATTTCATTTGATATATGAGGCACAGAAACAAAGAGCAGAAGACAAAAAATACAAAAATAAAAATAAGATA
AAAAGAAAAGTCATTATTACCATTACTGAAATATGTACATTTACCATAAAATATATCCGTTATATAGAAG
TTATAATATTAAGCCATCACTTTGTTATCGGTTTTTCATTCCTCCTGGGGTTGCTTCGACTGGGTACGTA
CCTTATGTCTTCTAGGCTCGAATTCACTGGCCGTCGTTTTACAACGTCGTGACTGGGAAAACCCTGGCGT
TACCCAACTTAATCGCCTTGCAGCACATCCCCCTTTCGCCAGCTGGCGTAATAGCGAAGAGGCCCGCACC
GATCGCCCTTCCCAACAGTTGCGCAGCCTGAATGGCGAATGGCGCCTGATGCGGTATTTTCTCCTTACGC
ATCTGTGCGGTATTTCACACCGCATATGGTGCACTCTCAGTACAATCTGCTCTGATGCCGCATAGTTAAG
CCAGCCCCGACACCCGCCAACACCCGCTGACGCGCCCTGACGGGCTTGTCTGCTCCCGGCATCCGCTTAC
AGACAAGCTGTGACCGTCTCCGGGAGCTGCATGTGTCAGAGGTTTTCACCGTCATCACCGAAACGCGCGA
GACGAAAGGGCGGGTAATAACTGATATAATTAAATTGAAGCTCTAATTTGTGAGTTTAGTATACATGCAT
TTACTTATAATACAGTTTTTTAGTTTTGCTGGCCGCATCTTCTCAAATATGCTTCCCAGCCTGCTTTTCT
GTAACGTTCACCCTCTACCTTAGCATCCCTTCCCTTTGCAAATAGTCCTCTTCCAACAATAATAATGTCA
GATCCTGTAGAGACCACATCATCCACGGTTCTATACTGTTGACCCAATGCGTCTCCCTTGTCATCTAAAC
CCACACCGGGTGTCATAATCAACCAATCGTAACCTTCATCTCTTCCACCCATGTCTCTTTGAGCAATAAA
GCCGATAACAAAATCTTTGTCGCTCTTCGCAATGTCAACAGTACCCTTAGTATATTCTCCAGTAGATAGG
GAGCCCTTGCATGACAATTCTGCTAACATCAAAAGGCCTCTAGGTTCCTTTGTTACTTCTTCTGCCGCCT
GCTTCAAACCGCTAACAATACCTGGGCCCACCACACCGTGTGCATTCGTAATGTCTGCCCATTCTGCTAT
TCTGTATACACCCGCAGAGTACTGCAATTTGACTGTATTACCAATGTCAGCAAATTTTCTGTCTTCGAAG
AGTAAAAAATTGTACTTGGCGGATAATGCCTTTAGCGGCTTAACTGTGCCCTCCATGGAAAAATCAGTCA
AGATATCCACATGTGTTTTTAGTAAACAAATTTTGGGACCTAATGCTTCAACTAACTCCAGTAATTCCTT
GGTGGTACGAACATCCAATGAAGCACACAAGTTTGTTTGCTTTTCGTGCATGATATTAAATAGCTTGGCA
GCAACAGGACTAGGATGAGTAGCAGCACGTTCCTTATATGTAGCTTTCGACATGATTTATCTTCGTTTCC
TGCATGTTTTTGTTCTGTGCAGTTGGGTTAAGAATACTGGGCAATTTCATGTTTCTTCAACACTACATAT
GCGTATATATACCAATCTAAGTCTGTGCTCCTTCCTTCGTTCTTCCTTCTGTTCGGAGATTACCGAATCA
AAAAAATTTCAAGGAAACCGAAATCAAAAAAAAGAATAAAAAAAAAATGATGAATTGAAAAGCTGGCCTC
GTGATACGCCTATTTTTATAGGTTAATGTCATGATAATAATGGTTTCTTAGACGTCAGGTGGCACTTTTC
GGGGAAATGTGCGCGGAACCCCTATTTGTTTATTTTTCTAAATACATTCAAATATGTATCCGCTCATGAG
ACAATAACCCTGATAAATGCTTCAATAATATTGAAAAAGGAAGAGTATGAGTATTCAACATTTCCGTGTC
GCCCTTATTCCCTTTTTTGCGGCATTTTGCCTTCCTGTTTTTGCTCACCCAGAAACGCTGGTGAAAGTAA
AAGATGCTGAAGATCAGTTGGGTGCACGAGTGGGTTACATCGAACTGGATCTCAACAGCGGTAAGATCCT
TGAGAGTTTTCGCCCCGAAGAACGTTTTCCAATGATGAGCACTTTTAAAGTTCTGCTATGTGGCGCGGTA
TTATCCCGTATTGACGCCGGGCAAGAGCAACTCGGTCGCCGCATACACTATTCTCAGAATGACTTGGTTG
AGTACTCACCAGTCACAGAAAAGCATCTTACGGATGGCATGACAGTAAGAGAATTATGCAGTGCTGCCAT
AACCATGAGTGATAACACTGCGGCCAACTTACTTCTGACAACGATCGGAGGACCGAAGGAGCTAACCGCT
TTTTTGCACAACATGGGGGATCATGTAACTCGCCTTGATCGTTGGGAACCGGAGCTGAATGAAGCCATAC
CAAACGACGAGCGTGACACCACGATGCCTGTAGCAATGGCAACAACGTTGCGCAAACTATTAACTGGCGA
ACTACTTACTCTAGCTTCCCGGCAACAATTAATAGACTGGATGGAGGCGGATAAAGTTGCAGGACCACTT
CTGCGCTCGGCCCTTCCGGCTGGCTGGTTTATTGCTGATAAATCTGGAGCCGGTGAGCGTGGGTCTCGCG
GTATCATTGCAGCACTGGGGCCAGATGGTAAGCCCTCCCGTATCGTAGTTATCTACACGACGGGGAGTCA
GGCAACTATGGATGAACGAAATAGACAGATCGCTGAGATAGGTGCCTCACTGATTAAGCATTGGTAACTG
TCAGACCAAGTTTACTCATATATACTTTAGATTGATTTAAAACTTCATTTTTAATTTAAAAGGATCTAGG
TGAAGATCCTTTTTGATAATCTCATGACCAAAATCCCTTAACGTGAGTTTTCGTTCCACTGAGCGTCAGA
CCCCGTAGAAAAGATCAAAGGATCTTCTTGAGATCCTTTTTTTCTGCGCGTAATCTGCTGCTTGCAAACA
AAAAAACCACCGCTACCAGCGGTGGTTTGTTTGCCGGATCAAGAGCTACCAACTCTTTTTCCGAAGGTAA
CTGGCTTCAGCAGAGCGCAGATACCAAATACTGTTCTTCTAGTGTAGCCGTAGTTAGGCCACCACTTCAA
GAACTCTGTAGCACCGCCTACATACCTCGCTCTGCTAATCCTGTTACCAGTGGCTGCTGCCAGTGGCGAT
AAGTCGTGTCTTACCGGGTTGGACTCAAGACGATAGTTACCGGATAAGGCGCAGCGGTCGGGCTGAACGG
GGGGTTCGTGCACACAGCCCAGCTTGGAGCGAACGACCTACACCGAACTGAGATACCTACAGCGTGAGCT
ATGAGAAAGCGCCACGCTTCCCGAAGGGAGAAAGGCGGACAGGTATCCGGTAAGCGGCAGGGTCGGAACA
GGAGAGCGCACGAGGGAGCTTCCAGGGGGAAACGCCTGGTATCTTTATAGTCCTGTCGGGTTTCGCCACC
TCTGACTTGAGCGTCGATTTTTGTGATGCTCGTCAGGGGGGCGGAGCCTATGGAAAAACGCCAGCAACGC
GGCCTTTTTACGGTTCCTGGCCTTTTGCTGGCCTTTTGCTCACATGTTCTTTCCTGCGTTATCCCCTGAT
TCTGTGGATAACCGTATTACCGCCTTTGAGTGAGCTGATACCGCTCGCCGCAGCCGAACGACCGAGCGCA
GCGAGTCAGTGAGCGAGGAAGCGGAAGA
